Addgene plasmid #224393: pBAD02_CBASS_Escherichia_coli_BWH59
Purpose: For expression of the type I CBASS system encoded by Escherichia coli BWH59
Depositing lab: Philip Kranzusch. Depositing organization: Dana-Farber Cancer Institute. Publication: A large-scale type I CBASS antiphage screen identifies the phage prohead protease as a key determinant of immune activation and evasion. Richmond-Buccola D, Hobbs SJ, Garcia JM, Toyoda H, Gao J, Shao S, Lee ASY, Kranzusch PJ. Cell Host Microbe. 2024 Jul 10;32(7):1074-1088.e5. doi: 10.1016/j.chom.2024.05.021. Epub 2024 Jun 24. PubMed 38917809.
Backbone
  Vector backbone: pBAD02
  Vector type: Bacterial Expression
Growth in bacteria
  Bacterial resistance: Ampicillin, 100 μg/mL
  Growth temperature: 37°C
  Growth strain: DH5alpha
  Copy number: High Copy
Gene/Insert
  Gene/Insert name: 2TM_EcCdnD
  Species: Escherichia coli BWH59
  Cloning method: Gene Synthesis
Terms and licenses: Academic/Nonprofit Terms; Industry Terms: Not Available to Industry
Depositor comments: Genome sourced from Integrated Microbial Genomes & Microbiomes (IMG/M), Genome 2660238147
How to cite: pBAD02_CBASS_Escherichia_coli_BWH59 was a gift from Philip Kranzusch (Addgene plasmid # 224393 ; http://n2t.net/addgene:224393 ; RRID:Addgene_224393)
