[The description below was written by a language model from this plasmid's Addgene catalogue record and pLannotate feature annotations shown in this document.]
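Description:
pBAD02_CBASS_Escherichia_coli_BWH59 is a bacterial expression plasmid of about 5 kb, built on the pBAD02 backbone, that carries the type I CBASS (cyclic oligonucleotide-based antiphage signalling system) operon from Escherichia coli strain BWH59. It is maintained in E. coli through a ColE1/pMB1-type origin, recorded as high copy, and selected with ampicillin via a β-lactamase gene driven by its own bla promoter. Remnants of the pBR322 lineage are also annotated: the bom mobility region and a short fragment of rop, which is unlikely to be functional.

The insert, named 2TM_EcCdnD, was made by gene synthesis from a genome sequence in a public microbial genome database. The name suggests a two-gene arrangement consisting of a CD-NTase of the CdnD clade, which would synthesise a nucleotide second messenger, and an effector with two transmembrane helices. However, the automated feature table does not annotate the insert itself. It only leaves an unannotated gap of roughly 1.3 kb between the araBAD promoter and the tandem rrnB T1 and T2 terminators, where the operon presumably sits. Expression is controlled by the arabinose system: the divergently transcribed araC gene encodes the regulator that represses the araBAD promoter in the absence of L-arabinose and activates it when the sugar is present, giving tunable, inducible expression of a potentially toxic defence system. No tags or reporters are annotated.

According to the record, the plasmid is intended for expressing this CBASS system in a heterologous E. coli host. It comes from a large-scale screen of type I CBASS operons for antiphage activity, in which such constructs are used to test protection against phage infection and to study immune activation and evasion.
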