Features (pLannotate 1.2.2; 9 found; start..end, strand, type, name):
    156..196     -  CDS            rop (fragment): Rop protein, which maintains plasmids at low copy number; rop
    318..1196    -  CDS            araC: L-arabinose regulatory protein; araC
   1223..1507    +  promoter       araBAD promoter: araBAD; promoter of the L-arabinose operon of E. coli; the araC regulatory gene is transcribed in the opposite direction (Guzman et al., 1995)
   2841..2912    +  terminator     rrnB T1 terminator: transcription terminator T1 from the E. coli rrnB gene
   2973..3000    +  terminator     rrnB T2 terminator: transcription terminator T2 from the E. coli rrnB gene
   3019..3110    +  promoter       AmpR promoter: bla
   3111..3971    +  CDS            AmpR: β-lactamase; bla; confers resistance to ampicillin, carbenicillin, and related antibiotics
   4142..4730    +  rep_origin     ori: high-copy-number ColE1/pMB1/pBR322/pUC origin of replication
   4916..54      -  misc_feature   bom (across the origin): basis of mobility region from pBR322
>Addgene plasmid #224393 | pBAD02_CBASS_Escherichia_coli_BWH59 | addgene full sequence | sequence record 444236 | Addgene NGS Result
ATAGTTAAGCCAGTATACACTCCGCTATCGCTACGTGACTGGGTCATGGCTGCGCCCCGACACCCGCCAA
CACCCGCTGACGCGCCCTGACGGGCTTGTCTGCTCCCGGCATCCGCTTACAGACAAGCTGTGACCGTCTC
CGGGAGCTGCATGTGTCAGAGGTTTTCACCGTCATCACCGAAACGCGCGAGGCAGCAGATCAATTCGCGC
GCGAAGGCGAAGCGGCATGCATAATGTGCCTGTCAAATGGACGAAGCAGGGATTCTGCAAACCCTATGCT
ACTCCGTCAAGCCGTCAATTGTCTGATTCGTTACCAATTATGACAACTTGACGGCTACATCATTCACTTT
TTCTTCACAACCGGCACGGAACTCGCTCGGGCTGGCCCCGGTGCATTTTTTAAATACCCGCGAGAAATAG
AGTTGATCGTCAAAACCAACATTGCGACCGACGGTGGCGATAGGCATCCGGGTGGTGCTCAAAAGCAGCT
TCGCCTGGCTGATACGTTGGTCCTCGCGCCAGCTTAAGACGCTAATCCCTAACTGCTGGCGGAAAAGATG
TGACAGACGCGACGGCGACAAGCAAACATGCTGTGCGACGCTGGCGATATCAAAATTGCTGTCTGCCAGG
TGATCGCTGATGTACTGACAAGCCTCGCGTACCCGATTATCCATCGGTGGATGGAGCGACTCGTTAATCG
CTTCCATGCGCCGCAGTAACAATTGCTCAAGCAGATTTATCGCCAGCAGCTCCGAATAGCGCCCTTCCCC
TTGCCCGGCGTTAATGATTTGCCCAAACAGGTCGCTGAAATGCGGCTGGTGCGCTTCATCCGGGCGAAAG
AACCCCGTATTGGCAAATATTGACGGCCAGTTAAGCCATTCATGCCAGTAGGCGCGCGGACGAAAGTAAA
CCCACTGGTGATACCATTCGCGAGCCTCCGGATGACGACCGTAGTGATGAATCTCTCCTGGCGGGAACAG
CAAAATATCACCCGGTCGGCAAACAAATTCTCGTCCCTGATTTTTCACCACCCCCTGACCGCGAATGGTG
AGATTGAGAATATAACCTTTCATTCCCAGCGGTCGGTCGATAAAAAAATCGAGATAACCGTTGGCCTCAA
TCGGCGTTAAACCCGCCACCAGATGGGCATTAAACGAGTATCCCGGCAGCAGGGGATCATTTTGCGCTTC
AGCCATACTTTTCATACTCCCGCCATTCAGAGAAGAAACCAATTGTCCATATTGCATCAGACATTGCCGT
CACTGCGTCTTTTACTGGCTCTTCTCGCTAACCAAACCGGTAACCCCGCTTATTAAAAGCATTCTGTAAC
AAAGCGGGACCAAAGCCATGACAAAAACGCGTAACAAAAGTGTCTATAATCACGGCAGAAAAGTCCACAT
TGATTATTTGCACGGCGTCACACTTTGCTATGCCATAGCATTTTTATCCATAAGATTAGCGGATCCTACC
TGACGCTTTTTATCGCAACTCTCTACTGTTTCTCCATACCCGTTTTTTGGGCTAACAGGAGGAATTAACC
ATGAATCAGAAGCTCATCCAAACAGTCATTTCTGAGTGTCATCGTATAGAAGAGGACGCTCTGTACTCTT
CTAAATCTCATTATAATGTTTCTGATAGATGGGATAAGCTGAATCTGTGGTTCGGTGTACCATTAGCAAT
CTTAACCGCTTTGAGTGGTATTGCCGCAATCAAGAGTACAGCCAATGCTGTTGTAGCTATTTCCATAACT
GCTACAATTCTAACTGCATTAAATACGTCTCTTAACCCAAGTAAGCGTGCTGCACTTCATAAATCAGCAG
CAAATGAATATAATAAATTAAAGAATGAAGTTAGAATATTTAGGGAAATATTGACTTCTAATTTTGATTT
TACTGATAAAACTTTGATTGAAAAACTTACGAGTTACTCTGATCGACGCAATCAACTTAATTCAAGTTCG
CCAAATATTCCTCGGTGGGCTTATGAGAAAACTCAAAGAGATGTTAACCAAGGCTTTACTAAGTATAATA
TTGACAAGGAATAAACATGACAGTCAGTACCTATCTTGAGTCTATTAAAAGCAATGCTTATCAAAGAGAT
ATTACAATAACGAATTCAATTGCAACCATAAAAAACAGACTGAATGGTTATTTTGCTGGTGAACTTGTTA
GTCATTTTGTATTTGGCTCATATTCACGTAATACAATGCTTCCTCGTAGCTATGATCCTTCTTCTGATGT
TGATTATATGGTTGTATTCAAAAATGTAATATATCAGCCTCAGACCTACCTAAACAAGCTAAGGGATTTT
GTAAATTATTACTATCGTACATCTGAAATAAAGCAAAGCCACCCTACTATTCAATTGAACCTTAATCATA
TTACTTTCGAGCTTGTCCCTGCATCTCATAATATTTTATTTGGTTATCAAATCCCTTCCAACCAGGATTT
TTTGAACCGTTGGATGAATACCGATCCCAATGCGTTCAATACTGATTTAACTAATTGCAATAAAAATAAT
AACAATTTAATTAAGCCTCTTATTCGCATAATGAAATATTGGAATGCCAATGCAGGTTATGTCTTTGAGT
CGTATCAACTTGAAAAAGATATTGTTAGCTTTAACTATTTTTGGTGCTCTACCCTTAAAGAATATTTTTA
CTCTGCTGTAGAACAACTTTCAGGTTCCTATTATCTCGCACAATGGAAAAAAGATAAGATTCAGCATCTA
AAAAATTCAGTTATGATGTCAAAATATTATGAGCAGTTAAACAATCATTTTGCCGCCGAAAATGAAATAA
AGAAAATTTTACCCATAAAATAATAAGAATTCCCAGGCATCAAATAAAACGAAAGGCTCAGTCGAAAGAC
TGGGCCTTTCGTTTTATCTGTTGTTTGTCGGTGAACGCTCTCCAGCTGGTACCATATGGCGGGCAGGACG
CCCGCCATAAACTGCCAGGCATCAAATTAAGCAGAAGGCCATCCTGACGGATGGCCTTTTTGCGTTTCTA
CAAACTCTTTTGTTTATTTTTCTAAATACATTCAAATATGTATCCGCTCATGAGACAATAACCCTGATAA
ATGCTTCAATAATATTGAAAAAGGAAGAGTATGAGTATTCAACATTTCCGTGTCGCCCTTATTCCCTTTT
TTGCGGCATTTTGCCTTCCTGTTTTTGCTCACCCAGAAACGCTGGTGAAAGTAAAAGATGCTGAAGATCA
GTTGGGTGCACGAGTGGGTTACATCGAACTGGATCTCAACAGCGGTAAGATCCTTGAGAGTTTTCGCCCC
GAAGAACGTTTTCCAATGATGAGCACTTTTAAAGTTCTGCTATGTGGCGCGGTATTATCCCGTGTTGACG
CCGGGCAAGAGCAACTCGGTCGCCGCATACACTATTCTCAGAATGACTTGGTTGAGTACTCACCAGTCAC
AGAAAAGCATCTTACGGATGGCATGACAGTAAGAGAATTATGCAGTGCTGCCATAACCATGAGTGATAAC
ACTGCGGCCAACTTACTTCTGACAACGATCGGAGGACCGAAGGAGCTAACCGCTTTTTTGCACAACATGG
GGGATCATGTAACTCGCCTTGATCGTTGGGAACCGGAGCTGAATGAAGCCATACCAAACGACGAGCGTGA
CACCACGATGCCTGTAGCAATGGCAACAACGTTGCGCAAACTATTAACTGGCGAACTACTTACTCTAGCT
TCCCGGCAACAATTAATAGACTGGATGGAGGCGGATAAAGTTGCAGGACCACTTCTGCGCTCGGCCCTTC
CGGCTGGCTGGTTTATTGCTGATAAATCTGGAGCCGGTGAGCGTGGGTCTCGCGGTATCATTGCAGCACT
GGGGCCAGATGGTAAGCCCTCCCGTATCGTAGTTATCTACACGACGGGGAGTCAGGCAACTATGGATGAA
CGAAATAGACAGATCGCTGAGATAGGTGCCTCACTGATTAAGCATTGGTAACTGTCAGACCAAGTTTACT
CATATATACTTTAGATTGATTTAAAACTTCATTTTTAATTTAAAAGGATCTAGGTGAAGATCCTTTTTGA
TAATCTCATGACCAAAATCCCTTAACGTGAGTTTTCGTTCCACTGAGCGTCAGACCCCGTAGAAAAGATC
AAAGGATCTTCTTGAGATCCTTTTTTTCTGCGCGTAATCTGCTGCTTGCAAACAAAAAAACCACCGCTAC
CAGCGGTGGTTTGTTTGCCGGATCAAGAGCTACCAACTCTTTTTCCGAAGGTAACTGGCTTCAGCAGAGC
GCAGATACCAAATACTGTCCTTCTAGTGTAGCCGTAGTTAGGCCACCACTTCAAGAACTCTGTAGCACCG
CCTACATACCTCGCTCTGCTAATCCTGTTACCAGTGGCTGCTGCCAGTGGCGATAAGTCGTGTCTTACCG
GGTTGGACTCAAGACGATAGTTACCGGATAAGGCGCAGCGGTCGGGCTGAACGGGGGGTTCGTGCACACA
GCCCAGCTTGGAGCGAACGACCTACACCGAACTGAGATACCTACAGCGTGAGCTATGAGAAAGCGCCACG
CTTCCCGAAGGGAGAAAGGCGGACAGGTATCCGGTAAGCGGCAGGGTCGGAACAGGAGAGCGCACGAGGG
AGCTTCCAGGGGGAAACGCCTGGTATCTTTATAGTCCTGTCGGGTTTCGCCACCTCTGACTTGAGCGTCG
ATTTTTGTGATGCTCGTCAGGGGGGCGGAGCCTATGGAAAAACGCCAGCAACGCGGCCTTTTTACGGTTC
CTGGCCTTTTGCTGGCCTTTTGCTCACATGTTCTTTCCTGCGTTATCCCCTGATTCTGTGGATAACCGTA
TTACCGCCTTTGAGTGAGCTGATACCGCTCGCCGCAGCCGAACGACCGAGCGCAGCGAGTCAGTGAGCGA
GGAAGCGGAAGAGCGCCTGATGCGGTATTTTCTCCTTACGCATCTGTGCGGTATTTCACACCGCATATGG
TGCACTCTCAGTACAATCTGCTCTGATGCCGC
